Addgene plasmid #51513: p35SZ
Purpose: pMDC32 with Zif268:FokI followed by approximately 3kb of filler sequence
Depositing lab: Daniel Voytas. Depositing organization: University of Minnesota. Publication: DNA Replicons for Plant Genome Engineering. Baltes NJ, Gil-Humanes J, Cermak T, Atkins PA, Voytas DF. Plant Cell. 2014 Jan;26(1):151-63. doi: 10.1105/tpc.113.119792 PubMed 24443519.
Backbone
  Vector backbone: pMDC32
  Backbone size w/o insert (bp): 11752
  Total vector size (bp): 14248
  Vector type: plant expression T-DNA
  Selectable markers: Hygromycin
Growth in bacteria
  Bacterial resistance: Kanamycin, 50 μg/mL
  Growth temperature: 37°C
  Growth strain: DH5alpha
  Copy number: High Copy
Gene/Insert 1
  Gene/Insert name: Zif268:FokI
  Species: fusion between human and bacterial genes
  Insert size (bp): 897
  Promoter: 2x35S
  Tag / fusion protein: NLS (N terminal on insert)
  Cloning method: Gateway Cloning
  Sequencing primers: 5′ atggcttcctcccctccaaag; 3′ ctattaaaagtttatctcacc
Gene/Insert 2
  Gene/Insert name: 3kb filler sequence (alt name: ALS repair template)
  Species: N. tabacum
  Insert size (bp): 3000
  Cloning method: Gateway Cloning
  Sequencing primers: 5′ tgcgagatcgggccggcctggc; 3′ gatattttgaattaaagataac
Resource information
  A portion of this plasmid was derived from a plasmid made by: Zif268:FokI and the 3 kb filler sequence were PCR amplified from pDW1345 and pZHY455. Zif268 was cloned into pNJB91 and the 3 kb filler sequence was cloned into pNJB80. pNJB80 and pNJB91 were used in a multi-site Gateway reaction with pMDC32.
Terms and licenses: Academic/Nonprofit Terms; Industry Terms: Not Available to Industry
Depositor comments: Note that there may be some minor discrepancies between Addgene's quality control sequence and the depositor's assembled sequence. These discrepancies are not in functionally relevant regions of the plasmid.
How to cite: p35SZ was a gift from Daniel Voytas (Addgene plasmid # 51513 ; http://n2t.net/addgene:51513 ; RRID:Addgene_51513)
