[The description below was written by a language model from this plasmid's Addgene catalogue record and pLannotate feature annotations shown in this document.]
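Description:
p35SZ is a plant-expression T-DNA binary vector built on the Gateway destination backbone pMDC32, about 14.2 kb in total. It is propagated in E. coli under kanamycin selection from a high-copy ColE1/pUC-type origin. It also carries the pVS1 origin with its RepA and StaA functions, which are standard elements that allow maintenance in Agrobacterium for plant delivery. A pBR322 bom region is present as well. Between the nopaline-type left and right border repeats, the T-DNA contains a hygromycin phosphotransferase gene driven by an enhanced CaMV 35S promoter and ended by the CaMV poly(A) signal, which provides selection of transformed plant cells.

The payload was assembled by a multi-site Gateway reaction, leaving attB1, attB5 and attB2 sites that bracket two modules. The first is Zif268:FokI, a zinc-finger nuclease that joins the Zif268 (EGR1) zinc-finger DNA-binding domain to the FokI cleavage domain, with an N-terminal nuclear localisation signal. It is expressed from the duplicated-enhancer 2x35S promoter and followed by a NOS terminator. The second module, between attB5 and attB2, is roughly 3 kb of filler sequence, recorded with the alternative name ALS repair template and attributed to Nicotiana tabacum. The annotation detects a NeoR/KanR (nptII) fragment and a NOS terminator within this region, although the catalogue entry does not explain its composition.

The record gives no explicit application beyond 35S-driven nuclease expression from a conventional T-DNA. The associated publication concerns DNA replicons for plant genome engineering, but the role of the filler is not stated. The depositor notes minor sequence discrepancies outside functionally relevant regions.
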