Features (pLannotate 1.2.2; 30 found; start..end, strand, type, name):
     33..55      -  protein_bind   lac operator (fragment): The lac repressor binds to the lac operator to inhibit transcription in E. coli. This inhibition can be relieved by adding lactose or isopropyl-β-D-thiogalactopyranoside (IPTG). lac repressor encoded by lacI
     59..89      -  promoter       lac promoter: promoter for the E. coli lac operon
    104..125     -  protein_bind   CAP binding site: CAP binding activates transcription in the presence of cAMP. E. coli catabolite activator protein
    138..226     -  CDS            lacI (fragment): lac repressor; lacI; The lac repressor binds to the lac operator to inhibit transcription in E. coli. This inhibition can be relieved by adding lactose or isopropyl-β-D-thiogalactopyranoside (IPTG).
    316..993     +  promoter       CaMV 35S promoter (enhanced): cauliflower mosaic virus 35S promoter with a duplicated enhancer region
   1061..2086    +  CDS            HygR: hygromycin B phosphotransferase confers resistance to hygromycin
   2126..2300    +  polyA_signal   CaMV poly(A) signal: cauliflower mosaic virus polyadenylation signal
   2378..2402    -  misc_feature   LB T-DNA repeat: left border repeat from nopaline C58 T-DNA
   2827..3621    +  CDS            KanR: aminoglycoside phosphotransferase; aphA-3; confers resistance to kanamycin
   3708..4296    +  rep_origin     ori: high-copy-number ColE1/pMB1/pBR322/pUC origin of replication
   4482..4622    -  misc_feature   bom: basis of mobility region from pBR322
   4724..4763    -  CDS            rop (fragment): Rop protein, which maintains plasmids at low copy number; rop
   4966..5160    -  rep_origin     pVS1 oriV: origin of replication for the Pseudomonas plasmid pVS1 (Heeb et al., 2000)
   5226..6294    -  CDS            pVS1 RepA (fragment): replication protein from the Pseudomonas plasmid pVS1 (Heeb et al., 2000)
   6727..7356    -  CDS            pVS1 StaA: stability protein from the Pseudomonas plasmid pVS1 (Heeb et al., 2000)
   7916..8317    -  CDS            Y4CG_SINFN (fragment): Protein inferred from homology: Swiss-Prot protein existence level 3. From Sinorhizobium fredii (strain NBRC 101917 / NGR234).
   8656..8680    -  misc_feature   RB T-DNA repeat: right border repeat from nopaline C58 T-DNA
   8746..8900    -  CDS            lacZα (fragment): LacZα fragment of β-galactosidase; lacZ fragment
   8999..9670    +  promoter       CaMV 35S promoter (enhanced): cauliflower mosaic virus 35S promoter with a duplicated enhancer region
   9672..9698    -  misc_feature   MCS (fragment): pUC18/19 multiple cloning site
   9730..9754    +  protein_bind   attB1: mutant version of attB; recombination site for the Gateway® BP reaction BP Clonase™
   9842..9931    +  CDS            EGR1 (fragment): EGR1_SERCA - Also known as ZENK From Serinus canaria (Island canary) (Fringilla canaria).
  10073..10663   +  CDS            fokIR (fragment): T2F1_PLAOK - Also known as rfoKI. Experimental evidence at protein level: Swiss-Prot protein existence level 1. Recognizes the double-stranded sequence 5'-GGATG-3'/3'-CATCC- 5' and cleaves respectively 14 bases after G-1 and 13 bases before C-1. From Planomicrobium okeanokoites (Planococcus okeanokoites) (Flavobacterium okeanokoites).
  10677..10929   +  terminator     NOS terminator: nopaline synthase terminator and poly(A) signal
  10974..10994   +  protein_bind   attB5: mutant version of attB; core recombination site for the Gateway® BP reaction BP Clonase™
  11815..12607   +  CDS            NeoR/KanR (fragment): aminoglycoside phosphotransferase from Tn5; aph(3')-II (or nptII); confers resistance to neomycin, kanamycin, and G418 (Geneticin®)
  12634..12886   +  terminator     NOS terminator: nopaline synthase terminator and poly(A) signal
  13895..13919   -  protein_bind   attB2: mutant version of attB; recombination site for the Gateway® BP reaction BP Clonase™
  13937..13972   -  misc_feature   MCS (fragment): pBluescript multiple cloning site
  13983..14235   +  terminator     NOS terminator: nopaline synthase terminator and poly(A) signal
>Addgene plasmid #51513 | p35SZ | depositor full sequence | sequence record 78684 | p35SZ sequence 14242 bps
CGTAATCATGGTCATAGCTGTTTCCTGTGTGAAATTGTTATCCGCTCACAATTCCACACAACATACGAGC
CGGAAGCATAAAGTGTAAAGCCTGGGGTGCCTAATGAGTGAGCTAACTCACATTAATTGCGTTGCGCTCA
CTGCCCGCTTTCCAGTCGGGAAACCTGTCGTGCCAGCTGCATTAATGAATCGGCCAACGCGCGGGGAGAG
GCGGTTTGCGTATTGGCTAGAGCAGCTTGCCAACATGGTGGAGCACGACACTCTCGTCTACTCCAAGAAT
ATCAAAGATACAGTCTCAGAAGACCAAAGGGCTATTGAGACTTTTCAACAAAGGGTAATATCGGGAAACC
TCCTCGGATTCCATTGCCCAGCTATCTGTCACTTCATCAAAAGGACAGTAGAAAAGGAAGGTGGCACCTA
CAAATGCCATCATTGCGATAAAGGAAAGGCTATCGTTCAAGATGCCTCTGCCGACAGTGGTCCCAAAGAT
GGACCCCCACCCACGAGGAGCATCGTGGAAAAAGAAGACGTTCCAACCACGTCTTCAAAGCAAGTGGATT
GATGTGATAACATGGTGGAGCACGACACTCTCGTCTACTCCAAGAATATCAAAGATACAGTCTCAGAAGA
CCAAAGGGCTATTGAGACTTTTCAACAAAGGGTAATATCGGGAAACCTCCTCGGATTCCATTGCCCAGCT
ATCTGTCACTTCATCAAAAGGACAGTAGAAAAGGAAGGTGGCACCTACAAATGCCATCATTGCGATAAAG
GAAAGGCTATCGTTCAAGATGCCTCTGCCGACAGTGGTCCCAAAGATGGACCCCCACCCACGAGGAGCAT
CGTGGAAAAAGAAGACGTTCCAACCACGTCTTCAAAGCAAGTGGATTGATGTGATATCTCCACTGACGTA
AGGGATGACGCACAATCCCACTATCCTTCGCAAGACCTTCCTCTATATAAGGAAGTTCATTTCATTTGGA
GAGGACACGCTGAAATCACCAGTCTCTCTCTACAAATCTATCTCTCTCGAGCTTTCGCAGATCCCGGGGG
GCAATGAGATATGAAAAAGCCTGAACTCACCGCGACGTCTGTCGAGAAGTTTCTGATCGAAAAGTTCGAC
AGCGTCTCCGACCTGATGCAGCTCTCGGAGGGCGAAGAATCTCGTGCTTTCAGCTTCGATGTAGGAGGGC
GTGGATATGTCCTGCGGGTAAATAGCTGCGCCGATGGTTTCTACAAAGATCGTTATGTTTATCGGCACTT
TGCATCGGCCGCGCTCCCGATTCCGGAAGTGCTTGACATTGGGGAGTTTAGCGAGAGCCTGACCTATTGC
ATCTCCCGCCGTGCACAGGGTGTCACGTTGCAAGACCTGCCTGAAACCGAACTGCCCGCTGTTCTACAAC
CGGTCGCGGAGGCTATGGATGCGATCGCTGCGGCCGATCTTAGCCAGACGAGCGGGTTCGGCCCATTCGG
ACCGCAAGGAATCGGTCAATACACTACATGGCGTGATTTCATATGCGCGATTGCTGATCCCCATGTGTAT
CACTGGCAAACTGTGATGGACGACACCGTCAGTGCGTCCGTCGCGCAGGCTCTCGATGAGCTGATGCTTT
GGGCCGAGGACTGCCCCGAAGTCCGGCACCTCGTGCACGCGGATTTCGGCTCCAACAATGTCCTGACGGA
CAATGGCCGCATAACAGCGGTCATTGACTGGAGCGAGGCGATGTTCGGGGATTCCCAATACGAGGTCGCC
AACATCTTCTTCTGGAGGCCGTGGTTGGCTTGTATGGAGCAGCAGACGCGCTACTTCGAGCGGAGGCATC
CGGAGCTTGCAGGATCGCCACGACTCCGGGCGTATATGCTCCGCATTGGTCTTGACCAACTCTATCAGAG
CTTGGTTGACGGCAATTTCGATGATGCAGCTTGGGCGCAGGGTCGATGCGACGCAATCGTCCGATCCGGA
GCCGGGACTGTCGGGCGTACACAAATCGCCCGCAGAAGCGCGGCCGTCTGGACCGATGGCTGTGTAGAAG
TACTCGCCGATAGTGGAAACCGACGCCCCAGCACTCGTCCGAGGGCAAAGAAATAGAGTAGATGCCGACC
GGATCTGTCGATCGACAAGCTCGAGTTTCTCCATAATAATGTGTGAGTAGTTCCCAGATAAGGGAATTAG
GGTTCCTATAGGGTTTCGCTCATGTGTTGAGCATATAAGAAACCCTTAGTATGTATTTGTATTTGTAAAA
TACTTCTATCAATAAAATTTCTAATTCCTAAAACCAAAATCCAGTACTAAAATCCAGATCCCCCGAATTA
ATTCGGCGTTAATTCAGTACATTAAAAACGTCCGCAATGTGTTATTAAGTTGTCTAAGCGTCAATTTGTT
TACACCACAATATATCCTGCCACCAGCCAGCCAACAGCTCCCCGACCGGCAGCTCGGCACAAAATCACCA
CTCGATACAGGCAGCCCATCAGTCCGGGACGGCGTCAGCGGGAGAGCCGTTGTAAGGCGGCAGACTTTGC
TCATGTTACCGATGCTATTCGGAAGAACGGCAACTAAGCTGCCGGGTTTGAAACACGGATGATCTCGCGG
AGGGTAGCATGTTGATTGTAACGATGACAGAGCGTTGCTGCCTGTGATCACCGCGGTTTCAAAATCGGCT
CCGTCGATACTATGTTATACGCCAACTTTGAAAACAACTTTGAAAAAGCTGTTTTCTGGTATTTAAGGTT
TTAGAATGCAAGGAACAGTGAATTGGAGTTCGTCTTGTTATAATTAGCTTCTTGGGGTATCTTTAAATAC
TGTAGAAAAGAGGAAGGAAATAATAAATGGCTAAAATGAGAATATCACCGGAATTGAAAAAACTGATCGA
AAAATACCGCTGCGTAAAAGATACGGAAGGAATGTCTCCTGCTAAGGTATATAAGCTGGTGGGAGAAAAT
GAAAACCTATATTTAAAAATGACGGACAGCCGGTATAAAGGGACCACCTATGATGTGGAACGGGAAAAGG
ACATGATGCTATGGCTGGAAGGAAAGCTGCCTGTTCCAAAGGTCCTGCACTTTGAACGGCATGATGGCTG
GAGCAATCTGCTCATGAGTGAGGCCGATGGCGTCCTTTGCTCGGAAGAGTATGAAGATGAACAAAGCCCT
GAAAAGATTATCGAGCTGTATGCGGAGTGCATCAGGCTCTTTCACTCCATCGACATATCGGATTGTCCCT
ATACGAATAGCTTAGACAGCCGCTTAGCCGAATTGGATTACTTACTGAATAACGATCTGGCCGATGTGGA
TTGCGAAAACTGGGAAGAAGACACTCCATTTAAAGATCCGCGCGAGCTGTATGATTTTTTAAAGACGGAA
AAGCCCGAAGAGGAACTTGTCTTTTCCCACGGCGACCTGGGAGACAGCAACATCTTTGTGAAAGATGGCA
AAGTAAGTGGCTTTATTGATCTTGGGAGAAGCGGCAGGGCGGACAAGTGGTATGACATTGCCTTCTGCGT
CCGGTCGATCAGGGAGGATATCGGGGAAGAACAGTATGTCGAGCTATTTTTTGACTTACTGGGGATCAAG
CCTGATTGGGAGAAAATAAAATATTATATTTTACTGGATGAATTGTTTTAGTACCTAGAATGCATGACCA
AAATCCCTTAACGTGAGTTTTCGTTCCACTGAGCGTCAGACCCCGTAGAAAAGATCAAAGGATCTTCTTG
AGATCCTTTTTTTCTGCGCGTAATCTGCTGCTTGCAAACAAAAAAACCACCGCTACCAGCGGTGGTTTGT
TTGCCGGATCAAGAGCTACCAACTCTTTTTCCGAAGGTAACTGGCTTCAGCAGAGCGCAGATACCAAATA
CTGTCCTTCTAGTGTAGCCGTAGTTAGGCCACCACTTCAAGAACTCTGTAGCACCGCCTACATACCTCGC
TCTGCTAATCCTGTTACCAGTGGCTGCTGCCAGTGGCGATAAGTCGTGTCTTACCGGGTTGGACTCAAGA
CGATAGTTACCGGATAAGGCGCAGCGGTCGGGCTGAACGGGGGGTTCGTGCACACAGCCCAGCTTGGAGC
GAACGACCTACACCGAACTGAGATACCTACAGCGTGAGCTATGAGAAAGCGCCACGCTTCCCGAAGGGAG
AAAGGCGGACAGGTATCCGGTAAGCGGCAGGGTCGGAACAGGAGAGCGCACGAGGGAGCTTCCAGGGGGA
AACGCCTGGTATCTTTATAGTCCTGTCGGGTTTCGCCACCTCTGACTTGAGCGTCGATTTTTGTGATGCT
CGTCAGGGGGGCGGAGCCTATGGAAAAACGCCAGCAACGCGGCCTTTTTACGGTTCCTGGCCTTTTGCTG
GCCTTTTGCTCACATGTTCTTTCCTGCGTTATCCCCTGATTCTGTGGATAACCGTATTACCGCCTTTGAG
TGAGCTGATACCGCTCGCCGCAGCCGAACGACCGAGCGCAGCGAGTCAGTGAGCGAGGAAGCGGAAGAGC
GCCTGATGCGGTATTTTCTCCTTACGCATCTGTGCGGTATTTCACACCGCATATGGTGCACTCTCAGTAC
AATCTGCTCTGATGCCGCATAGTTAAGCCAGTATACACTCCGCTATCGCTACGTGACTGGGTCATGGCTG
CGCCCCGACACCCGCCAACACCCGCTGACGCGCCCTGACGGGCTTGTCTGCTCCCGGCATCCGCTTACAG
ACAAGCTGTGACCGTCTCCGGGAGCTGCATGTGTCAGAGGTTTTCACCGTCATCACCGAAACGCGCGAGG
CAGGGTGCCTTGATGTGGGCGCCGGCGGTCGAGTGGCGACGGCGCGGCTTGTCCGCGCCCTGGTAGATTG
CCTGGCCGTAGGCCAGCCATTTTTGAGCGGCCAGCGGCCGCGATAGGCCGACGCGAAGCGGCGGGGCGTA
GGGAGCGCAGCGACCGAAGGGTAGGCGCTTTTTGCAGCTCTTCGGCTGTGCGCTGGCCAGACAGTTATGC
ACAGGCCAGGCGGGTTTTAAGAGTTTTAATAAGTTTTAAAGAGTTTTAGGCGGAAAAATCGCCTTTTTTC
TCTTTTATATCAGTCACTTACATGTGTGACCGGTTCCCAATGTACGGCTTTGGGTTCCCAATGTACGGGT
TCCGGTTCCCAATGTACGGCTTTGGGTTCCCAATGTACGTGCTATCCACAGGAAAGAGACCTTTTCGACC
TTTTTCCCCTGCTAGGGCAATTTGCCCTAGCATCTGCTCCGTACATTAGGAACCGGCGGATGCTTCGCCC
TCGATCAGGTTGCGGTAGCGCATGACTAGGATCGGGCCAGCCTGCCCCGCCTCCTCCTTCAAATCGTACT
CCGGCAGGTCATTTGACCCGATCAGCTTGCGCACGGTGAAACAGAACTTCTTGAACTCTCCGGCGCTGCC
ACTGCGTTCGTAGATCGTCTTGAACAACCATCTGGCTTCTGCCTTGCCTGCGGCGCGGCGTGCCAGGCGG
TAGAGAAAACGGCCGATGCCGGGATCGATCAAAAAGTAATCGGGGTGAACCGTCAGCACGTCCGGGTTCT
TGCCTTCTGTGATCTCGCGGTACATCCAATCAGCTAGCTCGATCTCGATGTACTCCGGCCGCCCGGTTTC
GCTCTTTACGATCTTGTAGCGGCTAATCAAGGCTTCACCCTCGGATACCGTCACCAGGCGGCCGTTCTTG
GCCTTCTTCGTACGCTGCATGGCAACGTGCGTGGTGTTTAACCGAATGCAGGTTTCTACCAGGTCGTCTT
TCTGCTTTCCGCCATCGGCTCGCCGGCAGAACTTGAGTACGTCCGCAACGTGTGGACGGAACACGCGGCC
GGGCTTGTCTCCCTTCCCTTCCCGGTATCGGTTCATGGATTCGGTTAGATGGGAAACCGCCATCAGTACC
AGGTCGTAATCCCACACACTGGCCATGCCGGCCGGCCCTGCGGAAACCTCTACGTGCCCGTCTGGAAGCT
CGTAGCGGATCACCTCGCCAGCTCGTCGGTCACGCTTCGACAGACGGAAAACGGCCACGTCCATGATGCT
GCGACTATCGCGGGTGCCCACGTCATAGAGCATCGGAACGAAAAAATCTGGTTGCTCGTCGCCCTTGGGC
GGCTTCCTAATCGACGGCGCACCGGCTGCCGGCGGTTGCCGGGATTCTTTGCGGATTCGATCAGCGGCCG
CTTGCCACGATTCACCGGGGCGTGCTTCTGCCTCGATGCGTTGCCGCTGGGCGGCCTGCGCGGCCTTCAA
CTTCTCCACCAGGTCATCACCCAGCGCCGCGCCGATTTGTACCGGGCCGGATGGTTTGCGACCGTCACGC
CGATTCCTCGGGCTTGGGGGTTCCAGTGCCATTGCAGGGCCGGCAGACAACCCAGCCGCTTACGCCTGGC
CAACCGCCCGTTCCTCCACACATGGGGCATTCCACGGCGTCGGTGCCTGGTTGTTCTTGATTTTCCATGC
CGCCTCCTTTAGCCGCTAAAATTCATCTACTCATTTATTCATTTGCTCATTTACTCTGGTAGCTGCGCGA
TGTATTCAGATAGCAGCTCGGTAATGGTCTTGCCTTGGCGTACCGCGTACATCTTCAGCTTGGTGTGATC
CTCCGCCGGCAACTGAAAGTTGACCCGCTTCATGGCTGGCGTGTCTGCCAGGCTGGCCAACGTTGCAGCC
TTGCTGCTGCGTGCGCTCGGACGGCCGGCACTTAGCGTGTTTGTGCTTTTGCTCATTTTCTCTTTACCTC
ATTAACTCAAATGAGTTTTGATTTAATTTCAGCGGCCAGCGCCTGGACCTCGCGGGCAGCGTCGCCCTCG
GGTTCTGATTCAAGAACGGTTGTGCCGGCGGCGGCAGTGCCTGGGTAGCTCACGCGCTGCGTGATACGGG
ACTCAAGAATGGGCAGCTCGTACCCGGCCAGCGCCTCGGCAACCTCACCGCCGATGCGCGTGCCTTTGAT
CGCCCGCGACACGACAAAGGCCGCTTGTAGCCTTCCATCCGTGACCTCAATGCGCTGCTTAACCAGCTCC
ACCAGGTCGGCGGTGGCCCATATGTCGTAAGGGCTTGGCTGCACCGGAATCAGCACGAAGTCGGCTGCCT
TGATCGCGGACACAGCCAAGTCCGCCGCCTGGGGCGCTCCGTCGATCACTACGAAGTCGCGCCGGCCGAT
GGCCTTCACGTCGCGGTCAATCGTCGGGCGGTCGATGCCGACAACGGTTAGCGGTTGATCTTCCCGCACG
GCCGCCCAATCGCGGGCACTGCCCTGGGGATCGGAATCGACTAACAGAACATCGGCCCCGGCGAGTTGCA
GGGCGCGGGCTAGATGGGTTGCGATGGTCGTCTTGCCTGACCCGCCTTTCTGGTTAAGTACAGCGATAAC
CTTCATGCGTTCCCCTTGCGTATTTGTTTATTTACTCATCGCATCATATACGCAGCGACCGCATGACGCA
AGCTGTTTTACTCAAATACACATCACCTTTTTAGACGGCGGCGCTCGGTTTCTTCAGCGGCCAAGCTGGC
CGGCCAGGCCGCCAGCTTGGCATCAGACAAACCGGCCAGGATTTCATGCAGCCGCACGGTTGAGACGTGC
GCGGGCGGCTCGAACACGTACCCGGCCGCGATCATCTCCGCCTCGATCTCTTCGGTAATGAAAAACGGTT
CGTCCTGGCCGTCCTGGTGCGGTTTCATGCTTGTTCCTCTTGGCGTTCATTCTCGGCGGCCGCCAGGGCG
TCGGCCTCGGTCAATGCGTCCTCACGGAAGGCACCGCGCCGCCTGGCCTCGGTGGGCGTCACTTCCTCGC
TGCGCTCAAGTGCGCGGTACAGGGTCGAGCGATGCACGCCAAGCAGTGCAGCCGCCTCTTTCACGGTGCG
GCCTTCCTGGTCGATCAGCTCGCGGGCGTGCGCGATCTGTGCCGGGGTGAGGGTAGGGCGGGGGCCAAAC
TTCACGCCTCGGGCCTTGGCGGCCTCGCGCCCGCTCCGGGTGCGGTCGATGATTAGGGAACGCTCGAACT
CGGCAATGCCGGCGAACACGGTCAACACCATGCGGCCGGCCGGCGTGGTGGTGTCGGCCCACGGCTCTGC
CAGGCTACGCAGGCCCGCGCCGGCCTCCTGGATGCGCTCGGCAATGTCCAGTAGGTCGCGGGTGCTGCGG
GCCAGGCGGTCTAGCCTGGTCACTGTCACAACGTCGCCAGGGCGTAGGTGGTCAAGCATCCTGGCCAGCT
CCGGGCGGTCGCGCCTGGTGCCGGTGATCTTCTCGGAAAACAGCTTGGTGCAGCCGGCCGCGTGCAGTTC
GGCCCGTTGGTTGGTCAAGTCCTGGTCGTCGGTGCTGACGCGGGCATAGCCCAGCAGGCCAGCGGCGGCG
CTCTTGTTCATGGCGTAATGTCTCCGGTTCTAGTCGCAAGTATTCTACTTTATGCGACTAAAACACGCGA
CAAGAAAACGCCAGGAAAAGGGCAGGGCGGCAGCCTGTCGCGTAACTTAGGACTTGTGCGACATGTCGTT
TTCAGAAGACGGCTGCACTGAACGTCAGAAGCCGACTGCACTATAGCAGCGGAGGGGTTGGATCAAAGTA
CTTTGATCCCGAGGGGAACCCTGTGGTTGGCATGCACATACAAATGGACGAACGGATAAACCTTTTCACG
CCCTTTTAAATATCCGTTATTCTAATAAACGCTCTTTTCTCTTAGGTTTACCCGCCAATATATCCTGTCA
AACACTGATAGTTTAAACTGAAGGCGGGAAACGACAATCTGATCCAAGCTCAAGCTGCTCTAGCATTCGC
CATTCAGGCTGCGCAACTGTTGGGAAGGGCGATCGGTGCGGGCCTCTTCGCTATTACGCCAGCTGGCGAA
AGGGGGATGTGCTGCAAGGCGATTAAGTTGGGTAACGCCAGGGTTTTCCCAGTCACGACGTTGTAAAACG
ACGGCCAGTGCCAAGCTTGGCGTGCCTGCAGGTCAACATGGTGGAGCACGACACACTTGTCTACTCCAAA
AATATCAAAGATACAGTCTCAGAAGACCAAAGGGCAATTGAGACTTTTCAACAAAGGGTAATATCCGGAA
ACCTCCTCGGATTCCATTGCCCAGCTATCTGTCACTTTATTGTGAAGATAGTGGAAAAGGAAGGTGGCTC
CTACAAATGCCATCATTGCGATAAAGGAAAGGCCATCGTTGAAGATGCCTCTGCCGACAGTGGTCCCAAA
GATGGACCCCCACCCACGAGGAGCATCGTGGAAAAAGAAGACGTTCCAACCACGTCTTCAAAGCAAGTGG
ATTGATGTGATAACATGGTGGAGCACGACACACTTGTCTACTCCAAAAATATCAAAGATACAGTCTCAGA
AGACCAAAGGGCAATTGAGACTTTTCAACAAAGGGTAATATCCGGAAACCTCCTCGGATTCCATTGCCCA
GCTATCTGTCACTTTATTGTGAAGATAGTGGAAAAGGAAGGTGGCTCCTACAAATGCCATCATTGCGATA
AAGGAAAGGCCATCGTTGAAGATGCCTCTGCCGACAGTGGTCCCAAAGATGGACCCCCACCCACGAGGAG
CATCGTGGAAAAAGAAGACGTTCCAACCACGTCTTCAAAGCAAGTGGATTGATGTGATATCTCCACTGAC
GTAAGGGATGACGCACAATCCCACTATCCTTCGCAAGACCCTTCCTCTATATAAGGAAGTTCATTTCATT
TGGAGAGGACCTCGACTCTAGAGGATCCCCGGGTACCGGGCCCCCCCTCGAGGCGCGCCAAGCTATCAAA
CAAGTTTGTACAAAAAAGCAGGCTCCGAATTCGCCCTTCACCATGGCTTCCTCCCCTCCAAAGAAAAAGA
GAAAGGTTCTTGAATTGCCTTACGCTTGTCCAGTTGAGTCTTGTGATAGACGTTTTAGTAGGTCAGACGA
ACTCACTAGGCATATTAGAATCCACACAGGACAGAAGCCTTTCCAGTGTAGAATCTGTATGAGGAACTTT
AGTCGTAGCGATCATTTGACTACACATATCAGAACCCATACTGGTGAGAAACCATTCGCATGTGACATCT
GTGGTCGTAAGTTCGCAAGAAGTGATGAAAGGAAGCGTCATACAAAGATCCATCTTCGTCAGAAGGAACT
AGTGAAATCTGAATTGGAAGAGAAGAAATCTGAACTTAGACATAAATTGAAATATGTGCCACATGAATAT
ATTGAATTGATTGAAATCGCAAGAAATTCAACTCAGGATAGAATCCTTGAAATGAAGGTGATGGAGTTCT
TTATGAAGGTTTATGGTTATCGTGGTAAACATTTGGGTGGATCAAGGAAACCAGACGGAGCAATTTATAC
TGTCGGATCTCCTATTGATTACGGTGTGATCGTTGATACTAAGGCATATTCAGGAGGTTATAATCTTCCA
ATTGGTCAAGCAGATGAAATGCAAAGATATGTCGAAGAGAATCAAACAAGAAACAAGCATATCAACCCTA
ATGAATGGTGGAAAGTCTATCCATCTTCAGTAACAGAATTTAAGTTCTTGTTTGTGAGTGGTCATTTCAA
AGGAAACTACAAAGCTCAGCTTACAAGATTGAATCATATCACTAATTGTAATGGAGCTGTTCTTAGTGTA
GAAGAGCTTTTGATTGGTGGAGAAATGATTAAAGCTGGTACATTGACACTTGAGGAAGTGAGAAGGAAAT
TTAATAACGGTGAGATAAACTTTTAATAGGACGTCCGATCGTTCAAACATTTGGCAATAAAGTTTCTTAA
GATTGAATCCTGTTGCCGGTCTTGCGATGATTATCATATAATTTCTGTTGAATTACGTTAAGCATGTAAT
AATTAACATGTAATGCATGACGTTATTTATGAGATGGGTTTTTATGATTAGAGTCCCGCAATTATACATT
TAATACGCGATAGAAAACAAAATATAGCGCGCAAACTAGGATAAATTATCGCGCGCGGTGTCATCTATGT
TACTAGATCGGGAATTGATCCCCCCTCGACAGCTTCCGGAAAGGGCGAATTCGCAACTTTGTATACAAAA
GTTGCCGAGCTCGCGGCCGCTGCGAGATCGGGCCGGCCTGGCCCTGTTTTGATTGATGTACCTAAGGATA
TTCAGCAACAATTGGTGATACCTGACTGGGATCAGCCAATGAGGTTGCCTGGTTACATGTCTAGGTTACC
TAAATTGCCCAATGAGATGCTTTTAGAACAAATTGTTAGGCTTATTTCTGAGTCAAAGAAGCCTGTTTTG
TATGTGGGGGGTGGGTGTTCGCAATCGAGTGAGGAGTTGAGACGATTCGTGGAGCTCACCGGTATCCCCG
TGGCAAGTACTTTGATGGGTCTTGGAGCTTTTCCAACTGGGGATGAGCTTTCCCTTTCAATGTTGGGTAT
GCATGGTACTGTTTATGCTAATTATGCTGTGGACAGTAGTGATTTATTGCTCGCATTTGGGGTGAGGTTT
GATGATAGAGTTACTGGAAAGTTAGAAGCTTTTGCTAGCCGAGCGAAAATTGTTCACATTGATATTGATT
CAGCTGAGATTGGAAAGAACAAGCAGCCTCATGTTTCCATTTGTGCGGATATCAAGTTGGCGTTACAGGG
TTTGAATTCGATATTGGAGAGTAAGGAAGGTAAACTGAAGTTGGATTTTTCTGCTTGGAGGCAGGAGTTG
ACGGTGCAGAAAGTGAAGTACCCGTTGAATTTTAAAACTTTTGGTGATGCTATTCCTCCGCAATATGCTA
TCCAGGTTCTAGATGAGTTAACTAATGGGAGTGCTATTATAAGTACCGGTGTTGGGCAGCACCAGATGTG
GGCTGCTCAATATTATAAGTACAGAAAGCCACGCCAATGGATGGCTTCCTCCTGGATTGAACAAGATGGA
TTGCACGCAGGTTCTCCGGCCGCTTGGGTGGAGAGGCTATTCGGCTATGACTGGGCACAACAGACAATCG
GCTGCTCTGATGCCGCCGTGTTCCGGCTGTCAGCGCAGGGTAGACCGGTTCTTTTTGTCAAGACCGACCT
GTCCGGTGCCCTGAATGAACTGCAAGACGAGGCAGCGCGGCTATCGTGGCTGGCCACGACGGGCGTACCT
TGCGCTGCTGTGCTCGACGTTGTCACTGAAGCGGGAAGGGACTGGCTGCTATTGGGCGAAGTGCCGGGGC
AGGATCTCCTGTCATCTCACCTTGCTCCTGCCGAGAAAGTATCCATCATGGCTGATGCAATGCGGCGGCT
GCATACGCTTGATCCGGCTACCTGCCCATTCGACCACCAAGCGAAACATCGCATCGAGCGAGCACGTACT
CGGATGGAAGCCGGTCTTGTCGATCAGGATGATCTGGACGAAGAGCATCAGGGGCTCGCGCCAGCCGAAC
TGTTCGCCAGGCTCAAGGCGAGAATGCCCGACGGCGAGGATCTCGTCGTGACCCATGGCGATGCCTGCTT
GCCGAATATCATGGTGGAAAATGGCCGCTTTTCTGGATTCATCGACTGTGGCCGGCTGGGTGTGGCGGAC
CGCTATCAGGACATAGCGTTGGCTACCCGTGATATTGCTGAAGAGCTTGGCGGCGAATGGGCTGACCGCT
TCCTCGTGCTTTACGGTATCGCCGCTCCCGATTCGCAGCGCATCGCCTTCTATCGCCTTCTTGACGAGTT
CTTCTGATAACCGCGGAGAGCTCGAATTTCCCCGATCGTTCAAACATTTGGCAATAAAGTTTCTTAAGAT
TGAATCCTGTTGCCGGTCTTGCGATGATTATCATATAATTTCTGTTGAATTACGTTAAGCATGTAATAAT
TAACATGTAATGCATGACGTTATTTATGAGATGGGTTTTTATGATTAGAGTCCCGCAATTATACATTTAA
TACGCGATAGAAAACAAAATATAGCGCGCAAACTAGGATAAATTATCGCGCGCGGTGTCATCTATGTTAC
TAGATCGTGGGCCTCGAGGATCGATTCTATAAGGCTAACAGAGCACACACATACCTGGGGAATCCTTCTA
ATGAGGCGGAGATCTTTCCTAATATGTTGAAATTTGCAGAGGCTTGTGGCGTACCTGCTGCGAGAGTGAC
ACACAGGGATGATCTTAGAGCGGCTATTCAAAAGATGTTAGACACTCCTGGGCCATACTTGTTGGATGTG
ATTGTACCTCATCAGGAACATGTTCTACCTATGATTCCTACCGGAGGGGCTTTCAAAGACGTCATCACAG
AGGGTGACGGGAGAAGTTCCTATTGACTTTGAGGTGCTACAGAGCTAGTTCTAGGCCTTGTATTATCTAA
AATAAACTTCTATTAAACCAAAAATGTTATGTCTATTAGTTTGTTATTAGTTTTTCCGTGGCTTTGCTCA
TTGTCAGTGTTGTACTATTAAGTAGTTGATATTTATGTTTGCTTTAAGTTTTGCATCATCTCGCTTTGGT
TTTGAATGTGAAGGATTTCAGCAATGTTTCATTCTCTATTCGCAACATCCAGTCGGTATCCGGAGCTCTA
TGTAGTATGTCTGGAGATTAATTTCTAGTGGAGTAGTTTAGTGCGATAAAGTTAGCTTGTTCCACATTTT
TATTTCGTAACCTGGGTCAGATTGGAACTTCCTCTTTAGGTTGGATGCAATCCCTATTTGGGCTTTCTCT
TAATTTCATTATTGAAATTGTTGGCTTTTAATCTGAGCAAGTTGATTTGCAGCTTTCTCTCTTGAGTCCT
AGCGAGCAATACGTTATCTCTGTCTCCTATTTCTTAGTGGATAATCTTATGATGGAAATCTGTGGAGATA
GGAAACTGTTGACTGCTCATTCTCTCTTTGTGAGGCGTCTGACAGTTACGCTTTCAATCTATAGCAGTTC
GATCAGACTTTCTTTGCTTATAACAATACTAGATACAGTTGGACCGTGTAGCACGGGCCCAACAATTTGT
GTAACGTTATCTTTAATTCAAAATATCGTCGACGACCCAGCTTTCTTGTACAAAGTGGTTCGATAATTCT
TAATTAACTAGTTCTAGAGCGGCCGCCACCGCGGTGGAGCTCGAATTTCCCCGATCGTTCAAACATTTGG
CAATAAAGTTTCTTAAGATTGAATCCTGTTGCCGGTCTTGCGATGATTATCATATAATTTCTGTTGAATT
ACGTTAAGCATGTAATAATTAACATGTAATGCATGACGTTATTTATGAGATGGGTTTTTATGATTAGAGT
CCCGCAATTATACATTTAATACGCGATAGAAAACAAAATATAGCGCGCAAACTAGGATAAATTATCGCGC
GCGGTGTCATCTATGTTACTAGATCGGGAATT
