>Addgene plasmid #51513 | p35SZ | addgene partial sequence | sequence record 80152 | M13_pUC_rev
ACCATGATTACGAATTCCCGATCTAGTAACATAGATGACACCGCGCGCGATAATTTATCCTAGTTTGCGC
GCTATATTTTGTTTTCTATCGCGTATTAAATGTATAATTGCGGGACTCTAATCATAAAAACCCATCTCAT
AAATAACGTCATGCATTACATGTTAATTATTACATGCTTAACGTAATTCAACAGAAATTATATGATAATC
ATCGCAAGACCGGCAACAGGATTCAATCTTAAGAAACTTTATTGCCAAATGTTTGAACGATCGGGGAAAT
TCGAGCTCCACCGCGGTGGCGGCCGCTCTAGAACTAGTTAATTAAGAATTATCGAACCACTTTGTACAAG
AAAGCTGGGTCGTCGACGATATTTTGAATTAAAGATAACGTTACACAAATTGTTGGGCCCGTGCTACACG
GTCCAACTGTATCTAGTATTGTTATAAGCAAAGAAAGTCTGATCGAACTGCTATAGATTGAAAGCGTAAC
TGTCAGACGCCTCACAAAGAGAGAATGAGCAGTCAACAGTTTCCTATCTCCACAGATTTCCATCATAAGA
TTATCCACTAAGAAATAGGAGACAGAGATAACGTATTGCTCGCTAGGACTCAAGAGAGAAAGCTGCAAAT
CAACTTGCTCAGATTAAAAGCCAACAATTTCAATAATGAAATTAAGAGAAAGCCCAAATAGGGATTGCAT
CCAACCTAAAGAGGAAGTTCCAATCTGACCCAGGTTACGAAATAAAAATGTGGAACAAGCTAACTTTATC
GCACTAAACTACTCCACTAGAAATTAATCTCCAGACATACTACATAGAGCTCCGGATACCGACTGGATGT
TGCGAATAGAGAATGAAACATTGCTGAAATCCTTCACATTCAAAACCAAAGCGAGATGATGCAAAACTTA
AAGCAAACATAAATATCAACTACTTAATAGTACAACACTGACAATGAGCAAAGCCACGGAAAAACTAATA
ACAAACTAATAG
