>Addgene plasmid #51513 | p35SZ | addgene partial sequence | sequence record 80153 | M13_pUC_fwd
TCAACATGGTGGAGCACGACACACTTGTCTACTCCAAAAATATCAAAGATACAGTCTCAGAAGACCAAAG
GGCAATTGAGACTTTTCAACAAAGGGTAATATCCGGAAACCTCCTCGGATTCCATTGCCCAGCTATCTGT
CACTTTATTGTGAAGATAGTGGAAAAGGAAGGTGGCTCCTACAAATGCCATCATTGCGATAAAGGAAAGG
CCATCGTTGAAGATGCCTCTGCCGACAGTGGTCCCAAAGATGGACCCCCACCCACGAGGAGCATCGTGGA
AAAAGAAGACGTTCCAACCACGTCTTCAAAGCAAGTGGATTGATGTGATAACATGGTGGAGCACGACACA
CTTGTCTACTCCAAAAATATCAAAGATACAGTCTCAGAAGACCAAAGGGCAATTGAGACTTTTCAACAAA
GGGTAATATCCGGAAACCTCCTCGGATTCCATTGCCCAGCTATCTGTCACTTTATTGTGAAGATAGTGGA
AAAGGAAGGTGGCTCCTACAAATGCCATCATTGCGATAAAGGAAAGGCCATCGTTGAAGATGCCTCTGCC
GACAGTGGTCCCAAAGATGGACCCCCACCCACGAGGAGCATCGTGGAAAAAGAAGACGTTCCAACCACGT
CTTCAAAGCAAGTGGATTGATGTGATATCTCCACTGACGTAAGGGATGACGCACAATCCCACTATCCTTC
GCAAGACCCTTCCTCTATATAAGGAAGTTCATTTCATTTGGAGAGGACCTCGACTCTAGAGGATCCCCGG
GTACCGGGCCCCCCCTCGAGGCGCGCCAAGCTATCAAACAAGTTTGTACAAAAAAGCAGGCTCCGAATTC
GCCCTTCACCATGGCTTCCTCCCCTCCAAAGAAAAAGAGAAAGGTTCTTGAATTGCCTTACGCTTGTCCA
GTTGAGTCTTGTGATAGACGTTTTAGTAGGTCAGACGAACTC
