>Addgene plasmid #51513 | p35SZ | addgene partial sequence | sequence record 80154 | Neo-R 5'-GCCCAGTCATAGCCGAATAG-3'
GGCCGGAGAACCTGCGTGCAATCCATCTTGTTCAATCCAGGAGGAAGCCATCCATTGGCGTGGCTTTCTG
TACTTATAATATTGAGCAGCCCACATCTGGTGCTGCCCAACACCGGTACTTATAATAGCACTCCCATTAG
TTAACTCATCTAGAACCTGGATAGCATATTGCGGAGGAATAGCATCACCAAAAGTTTTAAAATTCAACGG
GTACTTCACTTTCTGCACCGTCAACTCCTGCCTCCAAGCAGAAAAATCCAACTTCAGTTTACCTTCCTTA
CTCTCCAATATCGAATTCAAACCCTGTAACGCCAACTTGATATCCGCACAAATGGAAACATGAGGCTGCT
TGTTCTTTCCAATCTCAGCTGAATCAATATCAATGTGAACAATTTTCGCTCGGCTAGCAAAAGCTTCTAA
CTTTCCAGTAACTCTATCATCAAACCTCACCCCAAATGCGAGCAATAAATCACTACTGTCCACAGCATAA
TTAGCATAAACAGTACCATGCATACCCAACATTGAAAGGGAAAGCTCATCCCCAGTTGGAAAAGCTCCAA
GACCCATCAAAGTACTTGCCACGGGGATACCGGTGAGCTCCACGAATCGTCTCAACTCCTCACTCGATTG
CGAACACCCACCCCCCACATACAAAACAGGCTTCTTTGACTCAGAAATAAGCCTAACAATTTGTTCTAAA
AGCATCTCATTGGGCAATTTAGGTAACCTAGACATGTAACCAGGCAACCTCATTGGCTGATCCCAGTCAG
GTATCACCAATTGTTGCTGAATATCCTTAGGTACATCAATCAAAACAGGGCCAGGCCGGCCCGATCTCGC
AGCGGCCGCGAGCTCGGCAACTTTTGTATACAAAGTTGCGAATTCGCCCTTTCCGGAAGCTGTCGAGGGG
GGATCAATTCCCGATCTAGTAACATAGATGACACCGCGCGCGATAATTTATCCTAGTTTGCGCGCTATAT
TT
