>Addgene plasmid #51513 | p35SZ | addgene partial sequence | sequence record 81360 | pCP3-3 5'-ttaaaagtttatctcaccg-3'
CTTCCTCAAGTGTCAATGTACCAGCTTTAATCATTTCTCCACCAATCAAAAGCTCTTCTACACTAAGAAC
AGCTCCATTACAATTAGTGATATGATTCAATCTTGTAAGCTGAGCTTTGTAGTTTCCTTTGAAATGACCA
CTCACAAACAAGAACTTAAATTCTGTTACTGAAGATGGATAGACTTTCCACCATTCATTAGGGTTGATAT
GCTTGTTTCTTGTTTGATTCTCTTCGACATATCTTTGCATTTCATCTGCTTGACCAATTGGAAGATTATA
ACCTCCTGAATATGCCTTAGTATCAACGATCACACCGTAATCAATAGGAGATCCGACAGTATAAATTGCT
CCGTCTGGTTTCCTTGATCCACCCAAATGTTTACCACGATAACCATAAACCTTCATAAAGAACTCCATCA
CCTTCATTTCAAGGATTCTATCCTGAGTTGAATTTCTTGCGATTTCAATCAATTCAATATATTCATGTGG
CACATATTTCAATTTATGTCTAAGTTCAGATTTCTTCTCTTCCAATTCAGATTTCACTAGTTCCTTCTGA
CGAAGATGGATCTTTGTATGACGCTTCCTTTCATCACTTCTTGCGAACTTACGACCACAGATGTCACATG
CGAATGGTTTCTCACCAGTATGGGTTCTGATATGTGTAGTCAAATGATCGCTACGACTAAAGTTCCTCAT
ACAGATTCTACACTGGAAAGGCTTCTGTCCTGTGTGGATTCTAATATGCCTAGTGAGTTCGTCTGACCTA
CTAAAACGTCTATCACAAGACTCAACTGGACAAGCGTAAGGCAATTCAAGAACCTTTCTCTTTTTCTTTG
GAGGGGAGGAAGCCATGGTGAAGGGCGAATTCGGAGCCTGCTTTTTTGTACAAACTTGTTTGATAGCTTG
GCGCGCCTCGAGGGGGGGCCCGGTACCCGGGGATCCTCTAGAGTCGAGGTCCTCTCCAAATGAAATGAAC
TTCCTTATATAGAGGAAGGGTCTTGCGAAGGATAGTGGGATTGTGCGTCATCCCTTACGTCAGTGGAGAT
ATCACATCAATCCACTTGCTTTGAAGACGTGGTTGGAACG
